Addgene plasmid #12746: DCT.VV.Orf58
Purpose: This plasmid was designed for screening purposes and may contain discrepancies relative to the current canonical GenBank version of the gene.
Depositing lab: Jack Bennink & Jon Yewdell. Depositing organization: National Institute of Allergy and Infectious Diseases (NIAID). Publication: Identification of poxvirus CD8+ T cell determinants to enable rational design and characterization of smallpox vaccines. Tscharke DC, Karupiah G, Zhou J, Palmore T, Irvine KR, Haeryfar SM, Williams S, Sidney J, Sette A, Bennink JR, Yewdell JW. J Exp Med. 2005 January 3; 201(1): 95–104. 10.1084/jem.20041912 PubMed 15623576.
Backbone
  Vector backbone: pcDNA 3.1D V5-His-TOPO
  Backbone manufacturer: Invitrogen
  Backbone size w/o insert (bp): 5514
  Vector type: Mammalian Expression
  Selectable markers: Neomycin (select with G418)
Growth in bacteria
  Bacterial resistance: Ampicillin, 100 μg/mL
  Growth temperature: 37°C
  Growth strain: DH5alpha
  Copy number: High Copy
Gene/Insert
  Gene/Insert name: VV.Orf58
  Species: Vaccinia Virus
  Insert size (bp): 501
  Cloning method: Restriction Enzyme; 5′ cloning site BamHI (not destroyed); 3′ cloning site BamHI (not destroyed)
  Sequencing primers: 5′ Universal T7
Terms and licenses: Academic/Nonprofit Terms; Industry Terms: Not Available to Industry
Depositor comments: Please see the Vaccinia kit page ( https://www.addgene.org/vvorf/ ) for more information. The kit page contains the supplemental VVOrfData spreadsheet, which includes important information about this plasmid. The plasmid and insert names provided here relate only to this library. The name of the ORF (if present) in VACV strain Copenhagen and the name of the ORF (if annotated) in VACV strain WR sequence can be found in VVOrfData spreadsheet. Please note that the amino acid sequence given for each ORF in the spreadsheet may contain some errors. Additionally, changes from the expected sequence may be present in these plasmids. Please see Addgene's quality control sequence and sequencing notes in the VVOrfData spreadsheet before ordering this plasmid.
How to cite: DCT.VV.Orf58 was a gift from Jack Bennink & Jon Yewdell (Addgene plasmid # 12746 ; http://n2t.net/addgene:12746 ; RRID:Addgene_12746)
