[The description below was written by a language model from this plasmid's Addgene catalogue record.]
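Description:
DCT.VV.Orf58 is a mammalian expression plasmid carrying a single vaccinia virus open reading frame, built on the commercial pcDNA 3.1D V5-His-TOPO backbone (about 5.5 kb without insert). It is maintained as a high-copy plasmid in E. coli under ampicillin selection, and it carries a neomycin resistance marker that allows G418 selection of transfected mammalian cells. The record gives no feature table, so individual elements are not itemised. Vectors of this family generally use a strong constitutive viral promoter for expression in mammalian cells, with a T7 priming site upstream of the cloning region, which fits the listed T7 sequencing primer. The backbone name also indicates C-terminal V5 and His tags, but the record does not state whether the insert is in frame with them.

The insert, designated VV.Orf58, is about 501 bp of vaccinia virus sequence flanked on both sides by intact BamHI sites. The "Orf58" label is specific to this plasmid library. The corresponding gene names in the Copenhagen and WR strains are not given in the record and are found in the collection's supplemental data.

The plasmid is one member of a set of vaccinia ORF expression clones associated with work on identifying poxvirus CD8+ T cell determinants to inform smallpox vaccine design and characterisation. In that setting, expressing individual viral ORFs in transfected cells allows screening for the proteins that T cells recognise. The depositors note that the clone was made for screening and may differ from the canonical gene sequence, so it should be checked against the available quality-control sequencing.
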