>Addgene plasmid #12746 | DCT.VV.Orf58 | addgene partial sequence | sequence record 19141 | T7 5'-TAATACGACTCACTATAGGG-3'
GGATCCAGTACCCTTCACCGAATTCCAGCTGACCACCATGGATGTAGCAAGATTTTTAAACAACAATGCC
ATCTTACACGATGATTGCCTCAAGTCTCCAATCTTTTGTTTAGAACGATTAGCTACAGAGTTCAACGCTT
GGCTGACTAGCATATTATTATCTTTAGAAATTGTATTCTTCAATGAGGCGTTTATCATATCTGTGATTTC
GTTAGTCATATTACAGTCTGACTGGGTTGTAATGTTATCCAACATATCACCTATGGATACGGTACACGTA
CCAGCATTTGTAATAATCCTATCTAAGATGTTGTATGGCATTGCGCAGAAAATATCTTCTCCTGTAATAT
CTCCACTCTCGATAAATCTACTCAGATTATTCTTAAATGCCTTATTCTCTGGAGAAAAGATATCAGTGTC
CATCATTTCATTAATAGTATACGCAGAAAAGATACCACGAGTATCAATTCTATCCAAGATACTTATCGGT
TCCGAGTCACAGATAATGGTTTCCTCTCCTTCGGGAGATCCTGCATAGGCAATTCCCGGGGATCCGAATA
AAGGGTCAAGACAATTCTGCAGATATCCAGCACAGTGGCGGCCGCTCGAGTCTAGAGGGCCCGCGGTTCG
AAGGTAAGCCTATCCCTAACCCTCTCCTCGGTCTCGATTCTACGCGTACCGGTCATCATCACCATCACCA
TTGAGTTTAAACCCGCTGATCAGCCTCGACTGTGCCTTCTAGTTGCCACCCATCTGTTGTTTGCCCCT
